Addgene plasmid #8579: pGEX4T1 SHP1 E74A
Depositing lab: Ben Neel. Depositing organization: Beth Israel Deaconess Medical Center.
Backbone
  Vector backbone: pGEX-4T-1
  Backbone size w/o insert (bp): 4970
  Vector type: Bacterial Expression
Growth in bacteria
  Bacterial resistance: Ampicillin, 100 μg/mL
  Growth temperature: 37°C
  Growth strain: DH5alpha
  Copy number: High Copy
Gene/Insert
  Gene/Insert name: SHP1 (alt names: SH-PTP1; PTPN6)
  Species: H. sapiens (human)
  Insert size (bp): 2100
  Mutation: E74A
  Entrez Gene: PTPN6 (a.k.a. HCP, HCPH, HPTP1C, PTP-1C, SH-PTP1, SHP-1, SHP-1L, SHP1)
  Tag / fusion protein: GST (N terminal on backbone)
  Cloning method: Restriction Enzyme; 5′ cloning site EcoRI (not destroyed); 3′ cloning site EcoR1 (not destroyed)
  Sequencing primers: 5′ pGEX 5'
Terms and licenses: Academic/Nonprofit Terms; Industry Terms: Not Available to Industry
Depositor comments: Clone not sequenced.
How to cite: pGEX4T1 SHP1 E74A was a gift from Ben Neel (Addgene plasmid # 8579 ; http://n2t.net/addgene:8579 ; RRID:Addgene_8579)
