[The description below was written by a language model from this plasmid's Addgene catalogue record.]
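Description:
pGEX4T1 SHP1 E74A is a bacterial expression plasmid built on the pGEX-4T-1 backbone (about 4.97 kb without insert) for producing a glutathione S-transferase fusion of human SHP1 in E. coli. It is maintained as a high-copy plasmid under ampicillin selection. The record gives no feature table, so the regulatory elements are not listed explicitly. pGEX-4T-series vectors generally drive expression from the IPTG-inducible tac promoter, carry a lacI repressor gene, and place a thrombin cleavage site between GST and the cloned protein, but none of this is confirmed for this clone.

The insert is roughly 2.1 kb encoding SHP1 (PTPN6, also called SH-PTP1, PTP-1C or HCP), a non-receptor protein tyrosine phosphatase with two SH2 domains. It carries a single substitution, E74A, and was cloned into the EcoRI site at both ends, with both sites retained. Because the same enzyme flanks each side, the insert could in principle sit in either orientation. The depositor notes that the clone was not sequenced, so orientation, reading frame and the mutation itself should be verified independently. GST is supplied by the backbone at the N terminus, which allows the fusion protein to be captured on glutathione resin.

The record does not state the purpose of the E74A change. Residue 74 lies in the N-terminal region of the protein, where the first SH2 domain is located, and a construct of this type would typically be used to purify recombinant mutant phosphatase for in vitro activity, binding or pull-down assays alongside the wild-type protein.
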