>Addgene plasmid #8579 | pGEX4T1 SHP1 E74A | addgene partial sequence | sequence record 17099 | 8579 with pGEX5'
ATCGGATCTGGTTCCGCGTGGATCCCCGGAATTCAGGATGGTGAGGTGGTTTCACCGAGACCTCAGTGGG
CTGGATGCAGAGACCCTGCTCAAGGGCCGAGGTGTCCACGGTAGCTTCCTGGCTCGGCCCAGTCGCAAGA
ACCAGGGTGACTTCTCGCTCTCCGTCAGGGTGGGGGATCAGGTGACCCATATTCGGATCCAGAACTCAGG
GGATTTCTATGACCTGTATGGAGGGGAGAAGTTTGCGACTCTGACAGCGCTGGTGGAGTACTACACTCAG
CAGCAGGGTGTCCTGCAGGACCGCGACGGCACCATCATCCACCTCAAGTACCCGCTGAACTGCTCCGATC
CCACTAGTGAGAGGTGGTACCATGGCCACATGTCTGGCGGGCAGGCAGAGACGCTGCTGCAGGCCAAGGG
CGAGCCCTGGACGTTTCTTGTGCGTGAGAGCCTCAGCCAGCCTGGAGACTTCGTGCTTTCTGTGCTCAGT
GACCAACCCAAGGCTGGCCCAGGCTCCCCGCTCAGGGTCACCCACATCAAGGTCATGTGCGAGGGTGGAC
GCTACACAGTGGGTGGGTTGGAGACCTTCGACCGCCTCCCGGACCTGGTGGAGCATTTCAAGAAGACGGG
GATTGAGGAGGCCTCAGGCGCCTTTGTCTACCTGCGGCAGCCGTACTATGCCACGAGGGTGAATGCGGCT
GA
